Addgene plasmid #111498: Kv7.5/pcDNA3.1
Purpose: Electrophysiology in HEK cell
Depositing lab: Dan Minor. Publication: A Calmodulin C-Lobe Ca(2+)-Dependent Switch Governs Kv7 Channel Function. Chang A, Abderemane-Ali F, Hura GL, Rossen ND, Gate RE, Minor DL Jr.. Neuron. 2018 Feb 21;97(4):836-852.e6. doi: 10.1016/j.neuron.2018.01.035. Epub 2018 Feb 8. PubMed 29429937.
Backbone
  Vector backbone: pcDNA3.1
  Backbone manufacturer: Invitrogen
  Vector type: Mammalian Expression
Growth in bacteria
  Bacterial resistance: Ampicillin, 100 μg/mL
  Growth temperature: 37°C
  Growth strain: DH5alpha
  Copy number: High Copy
Gene/Insert
  Gene/Insert name: potassium voltage-gated channel subfamily KQT member 5 isoform 1 [Homo sapiens]
  Species: H. sapiens (human)
  Entrez Gene: KCNQ5 (a.k.a. Kv7.5, MRD46)
  Cloning method: Ligation Independent Cloning
  Sequencing primers: 5′ CMV Forward; 3′ GCGGACTTGAAGAAGTC
Terms and licenses: Academic/Nonprofit Terms; Industry Terms: Not Available to Industry
Depositor comments: Plasmid contains S296Y in KCNQ5. Mutation not known to affect plasmid function.
How to cite: Kv7.5/pcDNA3.1 was a gift from Dan Minor (Addgene plasmid # 111498 ; http://n2t.net/addgene:111498 ; RRID:Addgene_111498)
