[The description below was written by a language model from this plasmid's Addgene catalogue record and pLannotate feature annotations shown in this document.]
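Description:
Kv7.5/pcDNA3.1 is a mammalian expression plasmid of about 8.9 kb, built on the Invitrogen pcDNA3.1 backbone and carrying human KCNQ5 (Kv7.5, isoform 1). This gene encodes a voltage-gated potassium channel subunit that contributes to the slowly activating M-type current regulating neuronal excitability. The plasmid is propagated in E. coli through a high-copy ColE1/pUC-type origin with ampicillin selection from the bla gene. An f1 origin is also present. For selection in mammalian cells, the backbone supplies a neomycin phosphotransferase cassette driven by the SV40 early promoter and terminated by an SV40 polyadenylation signal.

The channel coding sequence is transcribed from the human CMV immediate-early enhancer and promoter and terminated by the bovine growth hormone poly(A) signal. T7 and SP6 phage promoters flank the insert, as is usual for this backbone. Although the catalogue entry lists only the KCNQ5 insert, the feature table shows additional elements directly downstream of it on the same strand: a TEV protease recognition site (annotated as a fragment), EGFP and a polyhistidine tag. This arrangement suggests a C-terminal, potentially cleavable fluorescent and affinity-tagged fusion. The EGFP would allow transfected cells to be identified visually, though the record does not describe these tags explicitly. The insert was introduced by ligation-independent cloning. The depositor notes an S296Y substitution in KCNQ5 that is not known to affect plasmid function.

The stated purpose is electrophysiological recording of Kv7.5 channels expressed in HEK cells. The plasmid was deposited in connection with a study of calmodulin-dependent, calcium-sensitive regulation of Kv7 channel function.
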