Features (pLannotate 1.2.2; 24 found; start..end, strand, type, name):
     28..80      -  misc_feature   bom (fragment): basis of mobility region from pBR322
    235..614     +  enhancer       CMV enhancer: human cytomegalovirus immediate early enhancer
    615..818     +  promoter       CMV promoter: human cytomegalovirus (CMV) immediate early promoter
    814..847     +  LTR            5' LTR (truncated) (fragment): truncated 5' long terminal repeat (LTR) from HIV-1
    863..881     +  promoter       T7 promoter: promoter for bacteriophage T7 RNA polymerase
    935..3625    +  CDS            KCNQ5: KCNQ5_HUMAN - Experimental evidence at protein level: Swiss-Prot protein existence level 1. Associates with KCNQ3 to form a potassium channel which contributes to M-type current, a slowly activating and deactivating potassium conductance which plays a critical role in determining the subthreshold electrical excitability of neurons. Therefore, it is important in the regulation of neuronal excitability. May contribute, with other potassium channels, to the molecular diversity of a heterogeneous population of M-channels, varying in kinetic and pharmacological properties, which underlie this physi
   3650..3666    +  CDS            TEV site (fragment): tobacco etch virus (TEV) protease recognition and cleavage site
   3671..4384    +  CDS            EGFP: EGFP is a basic (constitutively fluorescent) green fluorescent protein published in 1996, derived from Aequorea victoria. It is reported to be a rapidly-maturing weak dimer with moderate acid sensitivity.
   4385..4405    +  CDS            7xHis: 6xHis affinity tag
   4472..4490    -  promoter       SP6 promoter: promoter for bacteriophage SP6 RNA polymerase
   4516..4740    +  polyA_signal   bGH poly(A) signal: bovine growth hormone polyadenylation signal
   4744..4765    +  promoter       SV40 promoter (fragment): SV40 enhancer and early promoter
   4786..5214    +  rep_origin     f1 ori (sequence partly withheld): f1 bacteriophage origin of replication; arrow indicates direction of (+) strand synthesis
   5228..5557    +  promoter       SV40 promoter: SV40 enhancer and early promoter
   5624..6415    +  CDS            neo: KKA2_KLEPN - Also known as kan, nptII. Experimental evidence at protein level: Swiss-Prot protein existence level 1. Resistance to kanamycin, neomycin, paromomycin, ribostamycin, butirosin and gentamicin B. From Klebsiella pneumoniae.
   6439..6597    +  CDS            ble (fragment): BLE_KLEPN - Experimental evidence at protein level: Swiss-Prot protein existence level 1. Binding protein with a strong affinity to the bleomycin family of antibiotics. Binds to CL990; an antimitotic-antibiotic compound. From Klebsiella pneumoniae.
   6592..6713    +  polyA_signal   SV40 poly(A) signal: SV40 polyadenylation signal
   6786..6802    -  protein_bind   lac operator: The lac repressor binds to the lac operator to inhibit transcription in E. coli. This inhibition can be relieved by adding lactose or isopropyl-β-D-thiogalactopyranoside (IPTG). lac repressor encoded by lacI
   6810..6840    -  promoter       lac promoter: promoter for the E. coli lac operon
   6855..6876    -  protein_bind   CAP binding site: CAP binding activates transcription in the presence of cAMP. E. coli catabolite activator protein
   6889..6981    -  CDS            lacI (fragment): lac repressor; lacI; The lac repressor binds to the lac operator to inhibit transcription in E. coli. This inhibition can be relieved by adding lactose or isopropyl-β-D-thiogalactopyranoside (IPTG).
   7164..7752    -  rep_origin     ori: high-copy-number ColE1/pMB1/pBR322/pUC origin of replication
   7923..8783    -  CDS            AmpR: β-lactamase; bla; confers resistance to ampicillin, carbenicillin, and related antibiotics
   8784..8888    -  promoter       AmpR promoter: bla
>Addgene plasmid #111498 | Kv7.5/pcDNA3.1 | addgene full sequence | sequence record 215155 | Addgene NGS Result
GACGGATCGGGAGATCTCCCGATCCCCTATGGTGCACTCTCAGTACAATCTGCTCTGATGCCGCATAGTT
AAGCCAGTATCTGCTCCCTGCTTGTGTGTTGGAGGTCGCTGAGTAGTGCGCGAGCAAAATTTAAGCTACA
ACAAGGCAAGGCTTGACCGACAATTGCATGAAGAATCTGCTTAGGGTTAGGCGTTTTGCGCTGCTTCGCG
ATGTACGGGCCAGATATACGCGTTGACATTGATTATTGACTAGTTATTAATAGTAATCAATTACGGGGTC
ATTAGTTCATAGCCCATATATGGAGTTCCGCGTTACATAACTTACGGTAAATGGCCCGCCTGGCTGACCG
CCCAACGACCCCCGCCCATTGACGTCAATAATGACGTATGTTCCCATAGTAACGCCAATAGGGACTTTCC
ATTGACGTCAATGGGTGGAGTATTTACGGTAAACTGCCCACTTGGCAGTACATCAAGTGTATCATATGCC
AAGTACGCCCCCTATTGACGTCAATGACGGTAAATGGCCCGCCTGGCATTATGCCCAGTACATGACCTTA
TGGGACTTTCCTACTTGGCAGTACATCTACGTATTAGTCATCGCTATTACCATGGTGATGCGGTTTTGGC
AGTACATCAATGGGCGTGGATAGCGGTTTGACTCACGGGGATTTCCAAGTCTCCACCCCATTGACGTCAA
TGGGAGTTTGTTTTGGCACCAAAATCAACGGGACTTTCCAAAATGTCGTAACAACTCCGCCCCATTGACG
CAAATGGGCGGTAGGCGTGTACGGTGGGAGGTCTATATAAGCAGAGCTCTCTGGCTAACTAGAGAACCCA
CTGCTTACTGGCTTATCGAAATTAATACGACTCACTATAGGGAGACCCAAGCTTGGTACCGAGCTCGGAT
CCTTGGGTACTTCCAATCCATTTGATGAAGGATGTGGAGTCGGGCCGGGGCAGGGTGCTGCTGAACTCGG
CAGCCGCCAGGGGCGACGGCCTGCTACTGCTGGGCACCCGCGCGGCCACGCTTGGTGGCGGCGGCGGTGG
CCTGAGGGAGAGCCGCCGGGGCAAGCAGGGGGCCCGGATGAGCCTGCTGGGGAAGCCGCTCTCTTACACG
AGTAGCCAGAGCTGCCGGCGCAACGTCAAGTACCGGCGGGTGCAGAACTACCTGTACAACGTGCTGGAGA
GACCCCGCGGCTGGGCGTTCATCTACCACGCTTTCGTTTTTCTCCTTGTCTTTGGTTGCTTGATTTTGTC
AGTGTTTTCTACCATCCCTGAGCACACAAAATTGGCCTCAAGTTGCCTCTTGATCCTGGAGTTCGTGATG
ATTGTCGTCTTTGGTTTGGAGTTCATCATTCGAATCTGGTCTGCGGGTTGCTGTTGTCGATATAGAGGAT
GGCAAGGAAGACTGAGGTTTGCTCGAAAGCCCTTCTGTGTTATAGATACCATTGTTCTTATCGCTTCAAT
AGCAGTTGTTTCTGCAAAAACTCAGGGTAATATTTTTGCCACGTCTGCACTCAGAAGTCTCCGTTTCCTA
CAGATCCTCCGCATGGTGCGCATGGACCGAAGGGGAGGCACTTGGAAATTACTGGGTTCAGTGGTTTATG
CTCACAGCAAGGAATTAATCACAGCTTGGTACATAGGATTTTTGGTTCTTATTTTTTCGTCTTTCCTTGT
CTATCTGGTGGAAAAGGATGCCAATAAAGAGTTTTATACATATGCAGATGCTCTCTGGTGGGGCACAATT
ACATTGACAACTATTGGCTATGGAGACAAAACTCCCCTAACTTGGCTGGGAAGATTGCTTTCTGCAGGCT
TTGCACTCCTTGGCATTTCTTTCTTTGCACTTCCTGCCGGCATTCTTGGCTCAGGTTTTGCATTAAAAGT
ACAAGAACAACACCGCCAGAAACACTTTGAGAAAAGAAGGAACCCAGCTGCCAACCTCATTCAGTGTGTT
TGGCGTAGTTACGCAGCTGATGAGAAATCTGTTTCCATTGCAACCTGGAAGCCACACTTGAAGGCCTTGC
ACACCTGCAGCCCTACCAAGAAAGAACAAGGGGAAGCATCAAGCAGTCAGAAGCTAAGTTTTAAGGAGCG
AGTGCGCATGGCTAGCCCCAGGGGCCAGAGTATTAAGAGCCGACAAGCCTCAGTAGGTGACAGGAGGTCC
CCAAGCACCGACATCACAGCCGAGGGCAGTCCCACCAAAGTGCAGAAGAGCTGGAGCTTCAACGACCGAA
CCCGCTTCCGGCCCTCGCTGCGCCTCAAAAGTTCTCAGCCAAAACCAGTGATAGATGCTGACACAGCCCT
TGGCACTGATGATGTATATGATGAAAAAGGATGCCAGTGTGATGTATCAGTGGAAGACCTCACCCCACCA
CTTAAAACTGTCATTCGAGCTATCAGAATTATGAAATTTCATGTTGCAAAACGGAAGTTTAAGGAAACAT
TACGTCCATATGATGTAAAAGATGTCATTGAACAATATTCTGCTGGTCATCTGGACATGTTGTGTAGAAT
TAAAAGCCTTCAAACACGTGTTGATCAAATTCTTGGAAAAGGGCAAATCACATCAGATAAGAAGAGCCGA
GAGAAAATAACAGCAGAACATGAGACCACAGACGATCTCAGTATGCTCGGTCGGGTGGTCAAGGTTGAAA
AACAGGTACAGTCCATAGAATCCAAGCTGGACTGCCTACTAGACATCTATCAACAGGTCCTTCGGAAAGG
CTCTGCCTCAGCCCTCGCTTTGGCTTCATTCCAGATCCCACCTTTTGAATGTGAACAGACATCTGACTAT
CAAAGCCCTGTGGATAGCAAAGATCTTTCGGGTTCCGCACAAAACAGTGGCTGCTTATCCAGATCAACTA
GTGCCAACATCTCGAGAGGCCTGCAGTTCATTCTGACGCCAAATGAGTTCAGTGCCCAGACTTTCTACGC
GCTTAGCCCTACTATGCACAGTCAAGCAACACAGGTGCCAATTAGTCAAAGCGATGGCTCAGCAGTGGCA
GCCACCAACACCATTGCAAACCAAATAAATACGGCACCCAAGCCAGCAGCCCCAACAACTTTACAGATCC
CACCTCCTCTCCCAGCCATCAAGCATCTGCCCAGGCCAGAAACTCTGCACCCTAACCCTGCAGGCTTACA
GGAAAGCATTTCTGACGTCACCACCTGCCTTGTTGCCTCCAAGGAAAATGTTCAGGTTGCACAGTCAAAT
CTCACCAAGGACCGTTCTATGAGGAAAAGCTTTGACATGGGAGGAGAAACTCTGTTGTCTGTCTGTCCCA
TGGTGCCGAAGGACTTGGGCAAATCTTTGTCTGTGCAAAACCTGATCAGGTCGACCGAGGAACTGAATAT
ACAACTTTCAGGGAGTGAGTCAAGTGGCTCCAGAGGCAGCCAAGATTTTTACCCCAAATGGAGGGAATCC
AAATTGTTTATAACTGATGAAGAGGTGGGTCCCGAAGAGACAGAGACAGACACTTTTGATGCCGCACCGC
AGCCTGCCAGGGAAGCTGCCTTTGCATCAGACTCTCTAAGGACTGGAAGGTCACGATCATCTCAGAGCAT
TTGTAAGGCAGGAGAAAGTACAGATGCCCTCAGCTTGCCTCATGTCAAACTGAAATGAAAATTGGGATTA
ATTAATCTCGAAAACCTGTACTTCCAATCCGTGAGCAAGGGCGAGGAGCTGTTCACCGGGGCGGTGCCCA
TCCTGGTCGAGCTGGACGGCGACGTAAACGGCCACAAGTTCAGCGTGTCCGGCGAGGGCGAGGGCGATGC
CACCTACGGCAAGCTGACCCTGAAGTTCATCTGCACCACCGGCAAGCTGCCCGTGCCCTGGCCCACCCTC
GTGACCACCCTGACCTACGGCGTGCAGTGCTTCAGCCGCTACCCCGACCACATGAAGCAGCACGACTTCT
TCAAGTCCGCCATGCCCGAAGGCTACGTCCAGGAGCGCACCATCTTCTTCAAGGACGACGGCAACTACAA
GACCCGCGCCGAGGTGAAGTTCGAGGGCGACACCCTGGTGAACCGCATCGAGCTGAAGGGCATCGACTTC
AAGGAGGACGGCAACATCCTGGGGCACAAGCTGGAGTACAACTACAACAGCCACAACGTCTATATCATGG
CCGACAAGCAGAAGAACGGCATCAAGGTGAACTTCAAGATCCGCCACAACATCGAGGACGGCAGCGTGCA
GCTCGCCGACCACTACCAGCAGAACACCCCCATCGGCGACGGCCCCGTGCTGCTGCCCGACAACCACTAC
CTGAGCACCCAGTCCGCCCTGAGCAAAGACCCCAACGAGAAGCGCGATCACATGGTCCTGCTGGAGTTCG
TGACCGCCGCCGGGATCACTCTCGGCATGGACGAGCTGTACAAGCATCACCATCACCATCACCATCACTA
AGGATCCTGCAGATATCCATCACACTGGCGGCCGCTCGAGCATGCATCTAGAGGGCCCTATTCTATAGTG
TCACCTAAATGCTAGAGCTCGCTGATCAGCCTCGACTGTGCCTTCTAGTTGCCAGCCATCTGTTGTTTGC
CCCTCCCCCGTGCCTTCCTTGACCCTGGAAGGTGCCACTCCCACTGTCCTTTCCTAATAAAATGAGGAAA
TTGCATCGCATTGTCTGAGTAGGTGTCATTCTATTCTGGGGGGTGGGGTGGGGCAGGACAGCAAGGGGGA
GGATTGGGAAGACAATAGCAGGCATGCTGGGGATGCGGTGGGCTCTATGGCTTCTGAGGCGGAAAGAACC
AGCTGGGGCTCTAGGGGGTATCCCC
[124 nt withheld, positions 4786-4909]
C
[91 nt withheld, positions 4911-5001]
A
[49 nt withheld, positions 5003-5051]
CCTTTGACGTTGGAGTCCACGTTCTTT
[37 nt withheld, positions 5079-5115]
ACCCTATCTCGGTCTATTCTTTTGATTTATAAGGGATTTTGCCGATTTCGGCCTATTGGTTAAAAAATGA
GCTGATTTAACAAAAATTTAACGCGAATTAATTCTGTGGAATGTGTGTCAGTTAGGGTGTGGAAAGTCCC
CAGGCTCCCCAGCAGGCAGAAGTATGCAAAGCATGCATCTCAATTAGTCAGCAACCAGGTGTGGAAAGTC
CCCAGGCTCCCCAGCAGGCAGAAGTATGCAAAGCATGCATCTCAATTAGTCAGCAACCATAGTCCCGCCC
CTAACTCCGCCCATCCCGCCCCTAACTCCGCCCAGTTCCGCCCATTCTCCGCCCCATGGCTGACTAATTT
TTTTTATTTATGCAGAGGCCGAGGCCGCCTCTGCCTCTGAGCTATTCCAGAAGTAGTGAGGAGGCTTTTT
TGGAGGCCTAGGCTTTTGCAAAAAGCTCCCGGGAGCTTGTATATCCATTTTCGGATCTGATCAAGAGACA
GGATGAGGATCGTTTCGCATGATTGAACAAGATGGATTGCACGCAGGTTCTCCGGCCGCTTGGGTGGAGA
GGCTATTCGGCTATGACTGGGCACAACAGACAATCGGCTGCTCTGATGCCGCCGTGTTCCGGCTGTCAGC
GCAGGGGCGCCCGGTTCTTTTTGTCAAGACCGACCTGTCCGGTGCCCTGAATGAACTGCAGGACGAGGCA
GCGCGGCTATCGTGGCTGGCCACGACGGGCGTTCCTTGCGCAGCTGTGCTCGACGTTGTCACTGAAGCGG
GAAGGGACTGGCTGCTATTGGGCGAAGTGCCGGGGCAGGATCTCCTGTCATCTCACCTTGCTCCTGCCGA
GAAAGTATCCATCATGGCTGATGCAATGCGGCGGCTGCATACGCTTGATCCGGCTACCTGCCCATTCGAC
CACCAAGCGAAACATCGCATCGAGCGAGCACGTACTCGGATGGAAGCCGGTCTTGTCGATCAGGATGATC
TGGACGAAGAGCATCAGGGGCTCGCGCCAGCCGAACTGTTCGCCAGGCTCAAGGCGCGCATGCCCGACGG
CGAGGATCTCGTCGTGACCCATGGCGATGCCTGCTTGCCGAATATCATGGTGGAAAATGGCCGCTTTTCT
GGATTCATCGACTGTGGCCGGCTGGGTGTGGCGGACCGCTATCAGGACATAGCGTTGGCTACCCGTGATA
TTGCTGAAGAGCTTGGCGGCGAATGGGCTGACCGCTTCCTCGTGCTTTACGGTATCGCCGCTCCCGATTC
GCAGCGCATCGCCTTCTATCGCCTTCTTGACGAGTTCTTCTGAGCGGGACTCTGGGGTTCGAAATGACCG
ACCAAGCGACGCCCAACCTGCCATCACGAGATTTCGATTCCACCGCCGCCTTCTATGAAAGGTTGGGCTT
CGGAATCGTTTTCCGGGACGCCGGCTGGATGATCCTCCAGCGCGGGGATCTCATGCTGGAGTTCTTCGCC
CACCCCAACTTGTTTATTGCAGCTTATAATGGTTACAAATAAAGCAATAGCATCACAAATTTCACAAATA
AAGCATTTTTTTCACTGCATTCTAGTTGTGGTTTGTCCAAACTCATCAATGTATCTTATCATGTCTGTAT
ACCGTCGACCTCTAGCTAGAGCTTGGCGTAATCATGGTCATAGCTGTTTCCTGTGTGAAATTGTTATCCG
CTCACAATTCCACACAACATACGAGCCGGAAGCATAAAGTGTAAAGCCTGGGGTGCCTAATGAGTGAGCT
AACTCACATTAATTGCGTTGCGCTCACTGCCCGCTTTCCAGTCGGGAAACCTGTCGTGCCAGCTGCATTA
ATGAATCGGCCAACGCGCGGGGAGAGGCGGTTTGCGTATTGGGCGCTCTTCCGCTTCCTCGCTCACTGAC
TCGCTGCGCTCGGTCGTTCGGCTGCGGCGAGCGGTATCAGCTCACTCAAAGGCGGTAATACGGTTATCCA
CAGAATCAGGGGATAACGCAGGAAAGAACATGTGAGCAAAAGGCCAGCAAAAGGCCAGGAACCGTAAAAA
GGCCGCGTTGCTGGCGTTTTTCCATAGGCTCCGCCCCCCTGACGAGCATCACAAAAATCGACGCTCAAGT
CAGAGGTGGCGAAACCCGACAGGACTATAAAGATACCAGGCGTTTCCCCCTGGAAGCTCCCTCGTGCGCT
CTCCTGTTCCGACCCTGCCGCTTACCGGATACCTGTCCGCCTTTCTCCCTTCGGGAAGCGTGGCGCTTTC
TCATAGCTCACGCTGTAGGTATCTCAGTTCGGTGTAGGTCGTTCGCTCCAAGCTGGGCTGTGTGCACGAA
CCCCCCGTTCAGCCCGACCGCTGCGCCTTATCCGGTAACTATCGTCTTGAGTCCAACCCGGTAAGACACG
ACTTATCGCCACTGGCAGCAGCCACTGGTAACAGGATTAGCAGAGCGAGGTATGTAGGCGGTGCTACAGA
GTTCTTGAAGTGGTGGCCTAACTACGGCTACACTAGAAGAACAGTATTTGGTATCTGCGCTCTGCTGAAG
CCAGTTACCTTCGGAAAAAGAGTTGGTAGCTCTTGATCCGGCAAACAAACCACCGCTGGTAGCGGTGGTT
TTTTTGTTTGCAAGCAGCAGATTACGCGCAGAAAAAAAGGATCTCAAGAAGATCCTTTGATCTTTTCTAC
GGGGTCTGACGCTCAGTGGAACGAAAACTCACGTTAAGGGATTTTGGTCATGAGATTATCAAAAAGGATC
TTCACCTAGATCCTTTTAAATTAAAAATGAAGTTTTAAATCAATCTAAAGTATATATGAGTAAACTTGGT
CTGACAGTTACCAATGCTTAATCAGTGAGGCACCTATCTCAGCGATCTGTCTATTTCGTTCATCCATAGT
TGCCTGACTCCCCGTCGTGTAGATAACTACGATACGGGAGGGCTTACCATCTGGCCCCAGTGCTGCAATG
ATACCGCGAGACCCACGCTCACCGGCTCCAGATTTATCAGCAATAAACCAGCCAGCCGGAAGGGCCGAGC
GCAGAAGTGGTCCTGCAACTTTATCCGCCTCCATCCAGTCTATTAATTGTTGCCGGGAAGCTAGAGTAAG
TAGTTCGCCAGTTAATAGTTTGCGCAACGTTGTTGCCATTGCTACAGGCATCGTGGTGTCACGCTCGTCG
TTTGGTATGGCTTCATTCAGCTCCGGTTCCCAACGATCAAGGCGAGTTACATGATCCCCCATGTTGTGCA
AAAAAGCGGTTAGCTCCTTCGGTCCTCCGATCGTTGTCAGAAGTAAGTTGGCCGCAGTGTTATCACTCAT
GGTTATGGCAGCACTGCATAATTCTCTTACTGTCATGCCATCCGTAAGATGCTTTTCTGTGACTGGTGAG
TACTCAACCAAGTCATTCTGAGAATAGTGTATGCGGCGACCGAGTTGCTCTTGCCCGGCGTCAATACGGG
ATAATACCGCGCCACATAGCAGAACTTTAAAAGTGCTCATCATTGGAAAACGTTCTTCGGGGCGAAAACT
CTCAAGGATCTTACCGCTGTTGAGATCCAGTTCGATGTAACCCACTCGTGCACCCAACTGATCTTCAGCA
TCTTTTACTTTCACCAGCGTTTCTGGGTGAGCAAAAACAGGAAGGCAAAATGCCGCAAAAAAGGGAATAA
GGGCGACACGGAAATGTTGAATACTCATACTCTTCCTTTTTCAATATTATTGAAGCATTTATCAGGGTTA
TTGTCTCATGAGCGGATACATATTTGAATGTATTTAGAAAAATAAACAAATAGGGGTTCCGCGCACATTT
CCCCGAAAAGTGCCACCTGACGTC
